>Addgene plasmid #210857 | pCDH1-CMV-FIP200-V44D/V314D/L324D/R543D/R548D-mCherry-Hygro | addgene full sequence | sequence record 417204 | Addgene NGS Result
ACGCGTGTAGTCTTATGCAATACTCTTGTAGTCTTGCAACATGGTAACGATGAGTTAGCAACATGCCTTA
CAAGGAGAGAAAAAGCACCGTGCATGCCGATTGGTGGAAGTAAGGTGGTACGATCGTGCCTTATTAGGAA
GGCAACAGACGGGTCTGACATGGATTGGACGAACCACTGAATTGCCGCATTGCAGAGATATTGTATTTAA
GTGCCTAGCTCGATACATAAACGGGTCTCTCTGGTTAGACCAGATCTGAGCCTGGGAGCTCTCTGGCTAA
CTAGGGAACCCACTGCTTAAGCCTCAATAAAGCTTGCCTTGAGTGCTTCAAGTAGTGTGTGCCCGTCTGT
TGTGTGACTCTGGTAACTAGAGATCCCTCAGACCCTTTTAGTCAGTGTGGAAAATCTCTAGCAGTGGCGC
CCGAACAGGGACTTGAAAGCGAAAGGGAAACCAGAGGAGCTCTCTCGACGCAGGACTCGGCTTGCTGAAG
CGCGCACGGCAAGAGGCGAGGGGCGGCGACTGGTGAGTACGCCAAAAATTTTGACTAGCGGAGGCTAGAA
GGAGAGAGATGGGTGCGAGAGCGTCAGTATTAAGCGGGGGAGAATTAGATCGCGATGGGAAAAAATTCGG
TTAAGGCCAGGGGGAAAGAAAAAATATAAATTAAAACATATAGTATGGGCAAGCAGGGAGCTAGAACGAT
TCGCAGTTAATCCTGGCCTGTTAGAAACATCAGAAGGCTGTAGACAAATACTGGGACAGCTACAACCATC
CCTTCAGACAGGATCAGAAGAACTTAGATCATTATATAATACAGTAGCAACCCTCTATTGTGTGCATCAA
AGGATAGAGATAAAAGACACCAAGGAAGCTTTAGACAAGATAGAGGAAGAGCAAAACAAAAGTAAGACCA
CCGCACAGCAAGCGGCCACTGATCTTCAGACCTGGAGGAGGAGATATGAGGGACAATTGGAGAAGTGAAT
TATATAAATATAAAGTAGTAAAAATTGAACCATTAGGAGTAGCACCCACCAAGGCAAAGAGAAGAGTGGT
GCAGAGAGAAAAAAGAGCAGTGGGAATAGGAGCTTTGTTCCTTGGGTTCTTGGGAGCAGCAGGAAGCACT
ATGGGCGCAGCGTCAATGACGCTGACGGTACAGGCCAGACAATTATTGTCTGGTATAGTGCAGCAGCAGA
ACAATTTGCTGAGGGCTATTGAGGCGCAACAGCATCTGTTGCAACTCACAGTCTGGGGCATCAAGCAGCT
CCAGGCAAGAATCCTGGCTGTGGAAAGATACCTAAAGGATCAACAGCTCCTGGGGATTTGGGGTTGCTCT
GGAAAACTCATTTGCACCACTGCTGTGCCTTGGAATGCTAGTTGGAGTAATAAATCTCTGGAACAGATTT
GGAATCACACGACCTGGATGGAGTGGGACAGAGAAATTAACAATTACACAAGCTTAATACACTCCTTAAT
TGAAGAATCGCAAAACCAGCAAGAAAAGAATGAACAAGAATTATTGGAATTAGATAAATGGGCAAGTTTG
TGGAATTGGTTTAACATAACAAATTGGCTGTGGTATATAAAATTATTCATAATGATAGTAGGAGGCTTGG
TAGGTTTAAGAATAGTTTTTGCTGTACTTTCTATAGTGAATAGAGTTAGGCAGGGATATTCACCATTATC
GTTTCAGACCCACCTCCCAACCCCGAGGGGACCCGACAGGCCCGAAGGAATAGAAGAAGAAGGTGGAGAG
AGAGACAGAGACAGATCCATTCGATTAGTGAACGGATCTCGACGGTATCGGTTAACTTTTAAAAGAAAAG
GGGGGATTGGGGGGTACAGTGCAGGGGAAAGAATAGTAGACATAATAGCAACAGACATACAAACTAAAGA
ATTACAAAAACAAATTACAAAATTCAAAATTTTATCGATACTAGTATTATGCCCAGTACATGACCTTATG
GGACTTTCCTACTTGGCAGTACATCTACGTATTAGTCATCGCTATTACCATGGTGATGCGGTTTTGGCAG
TACATCAATGGGCGTGGATAGCGGTTTGACTCACGGGGATTTCCAAGTCTCCACCCCATTGACGTCAATG
GGAGTTTGTTTTGGCACCAAAATCAACGGGACTTTCCAAAATGTCGTAACAACTCCGCCCCATTGACGCA
AATGGGCGGTAGGCGTGTACGGTGGGAGGTTTATATAAGCAGAGCTCGTTTAGTGAACCGTCAGATCGCC
TGGAGACGCCATCCACGCTGTTTTGACCTCCATAGAAGATTCTAGAGCTAGCGCCACCATGAAGCTCTAT
GTGTTTCTCGTGAATACCGGCACTACCCTGACCTTTGATACCGAACTGACCGTCCAGACCGTGGCTGACC
TGAAGCATGCTATCCAGTCTAAATACAAGATCGCAATTCAGCACCAGGACCTGGTGGTCAACGGCGGAGA
GTGCATGGCCGCTGATCGCAGGGTCTGTACCTATTCAGCCGGCACCGACACTAACCCAATCTTCCTCTTT
AATAAGGAGATGATTCTGTGCGATAGACCCCCTGCTATCCCCAAGACCACTTTTAGCACTGAGAACGACA
TGGAAATCAAAGTGGAGGAATCCCTGATGATGCCAGCCGTGTTCCACACCGTCGCTTCTCGCACTCAGCT
GGCACTCGAGATGTACGAAGTGGCCAAGAAACTGTGCTCTTTCTGTGAGGGTCTCGTCCACGATGAACAT
CTGCAGCACCAGGGCTGGGCAGCCATTATGGCTAACCTGGAGGACTGTTCAAATAGTTATCAGAAACTGC
TCTTCAAGTTTGAGTCTATCTACTCAAACTATCTGCAGAGCATCGAAGACATTAAACTGAAGCTCACACA
CCTGGGAACCGCAGTGAGCGTCATGGCCAAGATCCCTCTGCTCGAGTGCCTGACTAGGCATTCCTACAGA
GAATGTCTGGGTAGGCTCGATAGTCTGCCAGAACACGAGGACAGCGAGAAAGCCGAAATGAAGCGCTCTA
CAGAGCTGGTGCTCTCACCTGACATGCCAAGGACAACCAACGAAAGTCTGCTCACCAGCTTCCCAAAGTC
CGTGGAGCATGTCTCCCCCGACACTGCCGATGCTGAATCTGGAAAGGAGATTAGAGAAAGTTGCCAGAGC
ACCGTGCACCAGCAGGACGAGACTACAATTGACACTAAGGACGGCGATCTGCCCTTCTTTAACGTCAGTC
TGCTCGATTGGATCAACGACCAGGACAGACCTAATGATGTGGAGTCCGACGTCCGGAAGTGCTTTGATAG
CATGTCCCGTCTGGACCCACGTATCATTCGTCCTTTCATCGCAGAGTGTCGTCAGACCATTGCCAAGCTG
GACAACCAGAATATGAAAGCTATTAAGGGTCTGGAAGATCGGCTCTACGCCCTGGACCAGATGATCGCTA
GCTGTGGACGCCTGGTGAACGAGCAGAAGGAACTCGCTCAGGGTTTCCTGGCAAACCAGAAAAGAGCCGA
GAATCTCAAGGATGCATCAGTGCTGCCTGACCTGTGCCTCAGTCATGCCAATCAGCTGATGATTATGCTC
CAGAACCACCGCAAGCTGCTCGACATCAAACAGAAGTGTACCACTGCTAAACAGGAGCTGGCAAACAATC
TCCATGTGAGGCTGAAGTGGTGCTGTTTCGTCATGCTGCACGCAGACCAGGATGGCGAGAAGCTCCAGGC
CCTGCTCAGGCTGGTGATTGAGCTGCTCGAAAGAGTGAAGATCGTCGAGGCTCTGTCCACCGTCCCACAG
ATGTACTGCCTGGCAGTGGTCGAGGTGGTCAGACGTAAAATGTTTATCAAGCACTACAGAGAATGGGCAG
GTGCCCTCGTGAAAGATGGCAAGCGTCTGTATGAAGCCGAGAAATCTAAGCGTGAGTCATTCGGCAAACT
GTTTGACAAGAGCTTCCTCGATAACCGGCTGTTCCGCGGACTCGACAGTTGGCCACCCAGCTTTTGCACC
CAGAAACCTAGGAAGTTCGACTGTGAGCTGCCAGATATCTCCCTCAAGGACCTGCAGTTTCTCCAGTCCT
TCTGCCCATCTGAGGTGCAGCCCTTTCTGAGGGTCCCTCTGCTCTGTGACTTCGAACCTCTGCACCAGCA
TGTGCTGGCCCTCCACAACCTCGTCAAGGCTGCACAGAGTCTGGATGAGATGAGCCAGACAATCACCGAC
CTGCTCAGCGAACAGAAGGCTTCTGTGTCACAGACATCCCCACAGTCTGCTAGCTCCCCCCGTATGGAGA
GCACCGCAGGCATCACAACCACTACATCCCCACGTACACCTCCACCACTCACCGTGCAGGATCCCCTGTG
CCCTGCTGTCTGTCCTCTGGAGGAACTCTCTCCAGACAGTATTGATGCACACACTTTCGACTTTGAGACA
ATCCCTCATCCAAACATCGAACAGACCATTCACCAGGTGTCCCTGGACCTCGATTCTCTGGCCGAGAGCC
CCGAATCCGATTTTATGTCCGCTGTGAATGAGTTCGTCATTGAGGAAAACCTGTCTTCACCCAATCCTAT
CTCAGACCCACAGAGTCCCGAGATGATGGTGGAATCCCTGTACAGTAGCGTCATCAACGCCATTGATTCT
CGGCGCATGCAGGACACAAATGTGTGCGGCAAGGAGGACTTTGGAGATCATACCTCTCTGAACGTCCAGC
TCGAACGCTGTAGGGTGGTCGCTCAGGATTCTCATTTCTCAATCCAGACTATTAAGGAGGACCTGTGCCA
CTTCCGCACATTTGTGCAGAAGGAACAGTGCGACTTCAGTAACAGCCTGAAATGTACAGCCGTGGAGATC
AGGAACATCATCGAAAAGGTCAAGTGTTCTCTGGAGATCACCCTCAAAGAAAAGCACCAGAAAGAGCTGC
TCTCACTGAAGAACGAATACGAGGGAAAACTGGACGGTCTCATTAAGGAAACCGAGGAAAACGAGAATAA
AATCAAGAAACTGAAGGGAGAGCTGGTGTGCCTCGAGGAAGTCCTGCAGAACAAGGATAATGAATTCGCC
CTGGTGAAACATGAAAAGGAGGCTGTCATCTGCCTGCAGAATGAGAAAGACCAGAAGCTGCTCGAAATGG
AGAACATTATGCACTCACAGAATTGTGAGATCAAAGAACTGAAGCAGAGTAGAGAGATCGTGCTGGAAGA
TCTCAAGAAACTGCATGTCGAGAATGACGAAAAGCTGCAGCTGCTCCGTGCCGAACTCCAGAGCCTGGAG
CAGTCCCACCTCAAGGAACTGGAGGATACTCTGCAGGTGCGCCATATCCAGGAATTCGAGAAGGTGATGA
CAGACCACAGAGTCAGCCTCGAGGAACTGAAGAAAGAGAACCAGCAGATCATTAATCAGATCCAGGAGTC
CCACGCTGAAATCATTCAGGAAAAAGAGAAGCAGCTGCAGGAGCTGAAACTCAAGGTGTCTGACCTCAGC
GATACCCGCTGCAAACTGGAAGTCGAGCTGGCCCTCAAGGAAGCTGAGACTGACGAGATCAAAATTCTGC
TCGAGGAATCTCGGGCCCAGCAGAAAGAAACCCTGAAGTCACTGCTCGAACAGGAGACCGAAAATCTCCG
TACTGAGATCAGCAAACTGAACCAGAAGATTCAGGATAACAATGAGAATTACCAAGTGGGACTCGCTGAA
CTGAGAACTCTCATGACAATCGAGAAGGACCAGTGTATCTCTGAACTGATTTCACGTCATGAGGAAGAGT
CAAACATTCTGAAAGCAGAGCTCAATAAAGTGACTAGTCTGCACAACCAGGCCTTCGAGATCGAGAAGAA
CCTGAAGGAGCAGATCATTGAACTGCAGTCCAAGCTCGATTCCGAACTGTCTGCCCTCGAGAGGCAGAAA
GACGAAAAGATCACACAGCAGGAAGAGAAGTATGAGGCTATCATTCAGAACCTCGAAAAAGATAGGCAGA
AGCTGGTGTCCTCTCAGGAGCAGGACAGAGAACAGCTGATTCAGAAACTCAATTGCGAGAAGGACGAAGC
AATCCAGACAGCCCTCAAAGAGTTCAAGCTGGAGAGAGAAGTGGTCGAGAAAGAACTGCTCGAGAAAGTG
AAGCACCTGGAAAACCAGATCGCTAAGTCACCCGCAATTGATAGTACCCGTGGTGACTCAAGTAGCCTGG
TGGCCGAGCTCCAGGAAAAGCTGCAGGAAGAGAAGGCTAAGTTTCTGGAGCAGCTCGAAGAGCAGGAAAA
AAGAAAGAACGAAGAGATGCAGAATGTGCGTACAAGCCTGATCGCCGAGCAGCAGACCAACTTCAATACC
GTCCTGACTCGTGAGAAAATGCGGAAGGAAAACATCATTAATGACCTCAGCGATAAACTGAAGTCCACCA
TGCAGCAGCAGGAGCGCGACAAGGATCTCATCGAGTCCCTGTCTGAAGACAGAGCTCGTCTGCTCGAAGA
GAAGAAAAAGCTGGAAGAGGAAGTCAGTAAGCTGAGGTCCTCTTCATTCGTGCCAAGCCCCTACGTCGCT
ACTGCACCCGAGCTGTATGGAGCCTGCGCTCCTGAGCTGCCTGGTGAATCAGACCGGAGTGCCGTGGAGA
CTGCTGATGAAGGCCGCGTCGACTCTGCCATGGAGACAAGCATGATGTCCGTGCAGGAAAACATTCATAT
GCTGTCAGAGGAAAAGCAGAGAATCATGCTGCTCGAGCGTACCCTGCAGCTCAAAGAGGAAGAGAACAAG
CGCCTCAATCAGAGGCTGATGTCACAGAGTATGAGTAGCGTGTCCTCTCGCCACTCCGAGAAGATCGCCA
TTAGGGATTTCCAAGTGGGAGACCTGGTCCTCATCATTCTGGACGAACGCCATGATAACTACGTGCTGTT
TACTGTCTCTCCTACACTGTATTTCCTCCACAGCGAGTCCCTGCCCGCTCTGGACCTCAAGCCTGGTGAA
GGCGCATCTGGCGCCTCAAGGAGACCCTGGGTGCTGGGAAAAGTCATGGAGAAGGAATACTGCCAGGCTA
AAAAGGCACAGAACCGTTTTAAGGTGCCTCTGGGCACCAAATTCTATCGGGTGAAGGCCGTCTCCTGGAA
TAAAAAGGTCCTCGAGCTCAAGCTTCGAATTCTGCAGTCGACGGTACCGCGGGCCCGGGATCCACCGGTC
GCCACCATGGTGAGCAAGGGCGAGGAGGATAACATGGCCATCATCAAGGAGTTCATGCGCTTCAAGGTGC
ACATGGAGGGCTCCGTGAACGGCCACGAGTTCGAGATCGAGGGCGAGGGCGAGGGCCGCCCCTACGAGGG
CACCCAGACCGCCAAGCTGAAGGTGACCAAGGGTGGCCCCCTGCCCTTCGCCTGGGACATCCTGTCCCCT
CAGTTCATGTACGGCTCCAAGGCCTACGTGAAGCACCCCGCCGACATCCCCGACTACTTGAAGCTGTCCT
TCCCCGAGGGCTTCAAGTGGGAGCGCGTGATGAACTTCGAGGACGGCGGCGTGGTGACCGTGACCCAGGA
CTCCTCCCTGCAGGACGGCGAGTTCATCTACAAGGTGAAGCTGCGCGGCACCAACTTCCCCTCCGACGGC
CCCGTAATGCAGAAGAAGACCATGGGCTGGGAGGCCTCCTCCGAGCGGATGTACCCCGAGGACGGCGCCC
TGAAGGGCGAGATCAAGCAGAGGCTGAAGCTGAAGGACGGCGGCCACTACGACGCTGAGGTCAAGACCAC
CTACAAGGCCAAGAAGCCCGTGCAGCTGCCCGGCGCCTACAACGTCAACATCAAGTTGGACATCACCTCC
CACAACGAGGACTACACCATCGTGGAACAGTACGAACGCGCCGAGGGCCGCCACTCCACCGGCGGCATGG
ACGAGCTGTACAAGTAGGGATCCCAGTGTGGTGGTACGTAGGAATTCGCCAGCACAGTGGTCGACCCTGT
GGAATGTGTGTCAGTTAGGGTGTGGAAAGTCCCCAGGCTCCCCAGCAGGCAGAAGTATGCAAAGCATGCA
TCTCAATTAGTCAGCAACCAGGTGTGGAAAGTCCCCAGGCTCCCCAGCAGGCAGAAGTATGCAAAGCATG
CATCTCAATTAGTCAGCAACCATAGTCCCGCCCCTAACTCCGCCCATCCCGCCCCTAACTCCGCCCAGTT
CCGCCCATTCTCCGCCCCATGGCTGACTAATTTTTTTTATTTATGCAGAGGCCGAGGCCGCCTCGGCCTC
TGAGCTATTCCAGAAGTAGTGAGGAGGCTTTTTTGGAGGCCTAGGCTTTTGCAAAAAGCTTGCCAGCTGG
GGCGCCCTCTGGTAAGGTTGGGAAGCCCTGCAGATCTGATCCCGGGGGGCAATGAGATATGAAAAAGCCT
GAACTCACCGCGACGTCTGTCGAGAAGTTTCTGATCGAAAAGTTCGACAGCGTCTCCGACCTGATGCAGC
TCTCGGAGGGCGAAGAATCTCGTGCTTTCAGCTTCGATGTAGGAGGGCGTGGATATGTCCTGCGGGTAAA
TAGCTGCGCCGATGGTTTCTACAAAGATCGTTATGTTTATCGGCACTTTGCATCGGCCGCGCTCCCGATT
CCGGAAGTGCTTGACATTGGGGAATTTAGCGAGAGCCTGACCTATTGCATCTCCCGCCGTGCACAGGGTG
TCACGTTGCAAGACCTGCCTGAAACCGAACTGCCCGCTGTTCTGCAGCCGGTCGCGGAGGCCATGGATGC
GATCGCTGCGGCCGATCTTAGCCAGACGAGCGGGTTCGGCCCATTCGGACCGCAAGGAATCGGTCAATAC
ACTACATGGCGTGATTTCATATGCGCGATTGCTGATCCCCATGTGTATCACTGGCAAACTGTGATGGACG
ACACCGTCAGTGCGTCCGTCGCGCAGGCTCTCGATGAGCTGATGCTTTGGGCCGAGGACTGCCCCGAAGT
CCGGCACCTCGTGCACGCGGATTTCGGCTCCAACAATGTCCTGACGGACAATGGCCGCATAACAGCGGTC
ATTGACTGGAGCGAGGCGATGTTCGGGGATTCCCAATACGAGGTCGCCAACATCTTCTTCTGGAGGCCGT
GGTTGGCTTGTATGGAGCAGCAGACGCGCTACTTCGAGCGGAGGCATCCGGAGCTTGCAGGATCGCCGCG
GCTCCGGGCGTATATGCTCCGCATTGGTCTTGACCAACTCTATCAGAGCTTGGTTGACGGCAATTTCGAT
GATGCAGCTTGGGCGCAGGGTCGATGCGACGCAATCGTCCGATCCGGAGCCGGGACTGTCGGGCGTACAC
AAATCGCCCGCAGAAGCGCGGCCGTCTGGACCGATGGCTGTGTAGAAGTACTCGCCGATAGTGGAAACCG
ACGCCCCAGCACTCGTCCGAGGGCAAAGGAATAGAGTAGATGCCGACCGGGATCTATCGATGCGGCGGGT
GTGGTGGTTACGCGTCGACAATCAACCTCTGGATTACAAAATTTGTGAAAGATTGACTGGTATTCTTAAC
TATGTTGCTCCTTTTACGCTATGTGGATACGCTGCTTTAATGCCTTTGTATCATGCTATTGCTTCCCGTA
TGGCTTTCATTTTCTCCTCCTTGTATAAATCCTGGTTGCTGTCTCTTTATGAGGAGTTGTGGCCCGTTGT
CAGGCAACGTGGCGTGGTGTGCACTGTGTTTGCTGACGCAACCCCCACTGGTTGGGGCATTGCCACCACC
TGTCAGCTCCTTTCCGGGACTTTCGCTTTCCCCCTCCCTATTGCCACGGCGGAACTCATCGCCGCCTGCC
TTGCCCGCTGCTGGACAGGGGCTCGGCTGTTGGGCACTGACAATTCCGTGGTGTTGTCGGGGAAATCATC
GTCCTTTCCTTGGCTGCTCGCCTGTGTTGCCACCTGGATTCTGCGCGGGACGTCCTTCTGCTACGTCCCT
TCGGCCCTCAATCCAGCGGACCTTCCTTCCCGCGGCCTGCTGCCGGCTCTGCGGCCTCTTCCGCGTCTTC
GCCTTCGCCCTCAGACGAGTCGGATCTCCCTTTGGGCCGCCTCCCCGCCTGGTACCTTTAAGACCAATGA
CTTACAAGGCAGCTGTAGATCTTAGCCACTTTTTAAAAGAAAAGGGGGGACTGGAAGGGCTAATTCACTC
CCAACGAAGATAAGATCTGCTTTTTGCTTGTACTGGGTCTCTCTGGTTAGACCAGATCTGAGCCTGGGAG
CTCTCTGGCTAACTAGGGAACCCACTGCTTAAGCCTCAATAAAGCTTGCCTTGAGTGCTTCAAGTAGTGT
GTGCCCGTCTGTTGTGTGACTCTGGTAACTAGAGATCCCTCAGACCCTTTTAGTCAGTGTGGAAAATCTC
TAGCAGTAGTAGTTCATGTCATCTTATTATTCAGTATTTATAACTTGCAAAGAAATGAATATCAGAGAGT
GAGAGGAACTTGTTTATTGCAGCTTATAATGGTTACAAATAAAGCAATAGCATCACAAATTTCACAAATA
AAGCATTTTTTTCACTGCATTCTAGTTGTGGTTTGTCCAAACTCATCAATGTATCTTATCATGTCTGGCT
CTAGCTATCCCGCCCCTAACTCCGCCCATCCCGCCCCTAACTCCGCCCAGTTCCGCCCATTCTCCGCCCC
ATGGCTGACTAATTTTTTTTATTTATGCAGAGGCCGAGGCCGCCTCGGCCTCTGAGCTATTCCAGAAGTA
GTGAGGAGGCTTTTTTGGAGGCCTAGACTTTTGCAGAGACCAAATTCGTAATCATGTCATAGCTGTTTCC
TGTGTGAAATTGTTATCCGCTCACAATTCCACACAACATACGAGCCGGAAGCATAAAGTGTAAAGCCTGG
GGTGCCTAATGAGTGAGCTAACTCACATTAATTGCGTTGCGCTCACTGCCCGCTTTCCAGTCGGGAAACC
TGTCGTGCCAGCTGCATTAATGAATCGGCCAACGCGCGGGGAGAGGCGGTTTGCGTATTGGGCGCTCTTC
CGCTTCCTCGCTCACTGACTCGCTGCGCTCGGTCGTTCGGCTGCGGCGAGCGGTATCAGCTCACTCAAAG
GCGGTAATACGGTTATCCACAGAATCAGGGGATAACGCAGGAAAGAACATGTGAGCAAAAGGCCAGCAAA
AGGCCAGGAACCGTAAAAAGGCCGCGTTGCTGGCGTTTTTCCATAGGCTCCGCCCCCCTGACGAGCATCA
CAAAAATCGACGCTCAAGTCAGAGGTGGCGAAACCCGACAGGACTATAAAGATACCAGGCGTTTCCCCCT
GGAAGCTCCCTCGTGCGCTCTCCTGTTCCGACCCTGCCGCTTACCGGATACCTGTCCGCCTTTCTCCCTT
CGGGAAGCGTGGCGCTTTCTCATAGCTCACGCTGTAGGTATCTCAGTTCGGTGTAGGTCGTTCGCTCCAA
GCTGGGCTGTGTGCACGAACCCCCCGTTCAGCCCGACCGCTGCGCCTTATCCGGTAACTATCGTCTTGAG
TCCAACCCGGTAAGACACGACTTATCGCCACTGGCAGCAGCCACTGGTAACAGGATTAGCAGAGCGAGGT
ATGTAGGCGGTGCTACAGAGTTCTTGAAGTGGTGGCCTAACTACGGCTACACTAGAAGAACAGTATTTGG
TATCTGCGCTCTGCTGAAGCCAGTTACCTTCGGAAAAAGAGTTGGTAGCTCTTGATCCGGCAAACAAACC
ACCGCTGGTAGCGGTGGTTTTTTTGTTTGCAAGCAGCAGATTACGCGCAGAAAAAAAGGATCTCAAGAAG
ATCCTTTGATCTTTTCTACGGGGTCTGACGCTCAGTGGAACGAAAACTCACGTTAAGGGATTTTGGTCAT
GAGATTATCAAAAAGGATCTTCACCTAGATCCTTTTAAATTAAAAATGAAGTTTTAAATCAATCTAAAGT
ATATATGAGTAAACTTGGTCTGACAGTTACCAATGCTTAATCAGTGAGGCACCTATCTCAGCGATCTGTC
TATTTCGTTCATCCATAGTTGCCTGACTCCCCGTCGTGTAGATAACTACGATACGGGAGGGCTTACCATC
TGGCCCCAGTGCTGCAATGATACCGCGAGACCCACGCTCACCGGCTCCAGATTTATCAGCAATAAACCAG
CCAGCCGGAAGGGCCGAGCGCAGAAGTGGTCCTGCAACTTTATCCGCCTCCATCCAGTCTATTAATTGTT
GCCGGGAAGCTAGAGTAAGTAGTTCGCCAGTTAATAGTTTGCGCAACGTTGTTGCCATTGCTACAGGCAT
CGTGGTGTCACGCTCGTCGTTTGGTATGGCTTCATTCAGCTCCGGTTCCCAACGATCAAGGCGAGTTACA
TGATCCCCCATGTTGTGCAAAAAAGCGGTTAGCTCCTTCGGTCCTCCGATCGTTGTCAGAAGTAAGTTGG
CCGCAGTGTTATCACTCATGGTTATGGCAGCACTGCATAATTCTCTTACTGTCATGCCATCCGTAAGATG
CTTTTCTGTGACTGGTGAGTACTCAACCAAGTCATTCTGAGAATAGTGTATGCGGCGACCGAGTTGCTCT
TGCCCGGCGTCAATACGGGATAATACCGCGCCACATAGCAGAACTTTAAAAGTGCTCATCATTGGAAAAC
GTTCTTCGGGGCGAAAACTCTCAAGGATCTTACCGCTGTTGAGATCCAGTTCGATGTAACCCACTCGTGC
ACCCAACTGATCTTCAGCATCTTTTACTTTCACCAGCGTTTCTGGGTGAGCAAAAACAGGAAGGCAAAAT
GCCGCAAAAAAGGGAATAAGGGCGACACGGAAATGTTGAATACTCATACTCTTCCTTTTTCAATATTATT
GAAGCATTTATCAGGGTTATTGTCTCATGAGCGGATACATATTTGAATGTATTTAGAAAAATAAACAAAT
AGGGGTTCCGCGCACATTTCCCCGAAAAGTGCCACCTGACGTCTAAGAAACCATTATTATCATGACATTA
ACCTATAAAAATAGGCGTATCACGAGGCCCTTTCGTCTCGCGCGTTTCGGTGATGACGGTGAAAACCTCT
GACACATGCAGCTCCCGGAGACGGTCACAGCTTGTCTGTAAGCGGATGCCGGGAGCAGACAAGCCCGTCA
GGGCGCGTCAGCGGGTGTTGGCGGGTGTCGGGGCTGGCTTAACTATGCGGCATCAGAGCAGATTGTACTG
AGAGTGCACCATATGCGGTGTGAAATACCGCACAGATGCGTAAGGAGAAAATACCGCATCAGGCGCCATT
CGCCATTCAGGCTGCGCAACTGTTGGGAAGGGCGATCGGTGCGGGCCTCTTCGCTATTACGCCAGCTGGC
GAAAGGGGGATGTGCTGCAAGGCGATTAAGTTGGGTAACGCCAGGGTTTTCCCAGTCACGACGTTGTAAA
ACGACGGCCAGTGCCAAGCTG
Features (pLannotate 1.2.2; 30 found; start..end, strand, type, name):
      6..232     +  promoter       RSV promoter: Rous sarcoma virus enhancer/promoter
    233..413     +  LTR            5' LTR (truncated): truncated 5' long terminal repeat (LTR) from HIV-1
    460..585     +  misc_feature   HIV-1 Ψ: packaging signal of human immunodeficiency virus type 1
    569..907     +  CDS            HIV-1 gag (fragment): gag protein from human immunodeficiency virus 1; gag
   1078..1311    +  misc_feature   RRE: The Rev response element (RRE) of HIV-1 allows for Rev-dependent mRNA export from the nucleus to the cytoplasm.
   1688..1788    +  CDS            Rev (fragment): human immunodeficiency virus 1 (HIV-1) Rev protein; rev; enhances nuclear export of unspliced and incompletely spliced viral mRNAs
   1807..1923    +  misc_feature   cPPT/CTS: central polypurine tract and central termination sequence of HIV-1
   1936..2012    +  enhancer       CMV enhancer (fragment): human cytomegalovirus immediate early enhancer
   2013..2216    +  promoter       CMV promoter: human cytomegalovirus (CMV) immediate early promoter
   2299..7080    +  CDS            RB1CC1: RBCC1_HUMAN - Also known as KIAA0203, RBICC. Experimental evidence at protein level: Swiss-Prot protein existence level 1. Involved in autophagy (PubMed:21775823). Regulates early events but also late events of autophagosome formation through direct interaction with Atg16L1 (PubMed:23392225). Required for the formation of the autophagosome-like double-membrane structure that surrounds the Salmonella-containing vacuole (SCV) during S.typhimurium infection and subsequent xenophagy (By similarity). Involved in repair of DNA damage caused by ionizing radiation, which subsequently improves cell sur
   7081..7133    +  misc_feature   MCS: multiple cloning site
   7147..7857    +  CDS            mCherry: monomeric derivative of DsRed fluorescent protein (Shaner et al., 2004) mammalian codon-optimized
   7916..8245    +  promoter       SV40 promoter: SV40 enhancer and early promoter
   8319..9341    +  CDS            hph: KHYB_ECOLX - Experimental evidence at protein level: Swiss-Prot protein existence level 1. The aminoglycoside phosphotransferases achieve inactivation of their antibiotic substrates by phosphorylation. Only phosphorylates hygromycin and closely related compounds such as demethyl analogs and destomycin. From Escherichia coli.
   9372..9394    +  rep_origin     f1 ori (fragment): f1 bacteriophage origin of replication; arrow indicates direction of (+) strand synthesis
   9400..9988    +  misc_feature   WPRE: woodchuck hepatitis virus posttranscriptional regulatory element
   9983..10090   +  CDS            nef (fragment): NEF_SIVS4 - Experimental evidence at protein level: Swiss-Prot protein existence level 1. Interferes with TCR signaling from the cell membrane. Interacts with CD247/TCRZ (TCR zeta chain) and exert potent down- regulation of cell surface TCR/CD3 complexes. From Simian immunodeficiency virus (isolate F236/smH4) (SIV-sm) (Simian immunodeficiency virus sooty mangabey monkey).
  10115..10295   +  LTR            5' LTR (truncated): truncated 5' long terminal repeat (LTR) from HIV-1
  10367..10488   +  polyA_signal   SV40 poly(A) signal: SV40 polyadenylation signal
  10528..10663   +  rep_origin     SV40 ori: SV40 origin of replication
  10718..10740   -  protein_bind   lac operator (fragment): The lac repressor binds to the lac operator to inhibit transcription in E. coli. This inhibition can be relieved by adding lactose or isopropyl-β-D-thiogalactopyranoside (IPTG). lac repressor encoded by lacI
  10744..10774   -  promoter       lac promoter: promoter for the E. coli lac operon
  10789..10810   -  protein_bind   CAP binding site: CAP binding activates transcription in the presence of cAMP. E. coli catabolite activator protein
  10823..10915   -  CDS            lacI (fragment): lac repressor; lacI; The lac repressor binds to the lac operator to inhibit transcription in E. coli. This inhibition can be relieved by adding lactose or isopropyl-β-D-thiogalactopyranoside (IPTG).
  11098..11686   -  rep_origin     ori: high-copy-number ColE1/pMB1/pBR322/pUC origin of replication
  11857..12717   -  CDS            AmpR: β-lactamase; bla; confers resistance to ampicillin, carbenicillin, and related antibiotics
  12718..12822   -  promoter       AmpR promoter: bla
  12917..12952   +  CDS            rop (fragment): Rop protein, which maintains plasmids at low copy number; rop
  13054..13153   +  misc_feature   bom (fragment): basis of mobility region from pBR322
  13159..13313   -  CDS            lacZα (fragment): LacZα fragment of β-galactosidase; lacZ fragment
