[The description below was written by a language model from this plasmid's Addgene catalogue record and pLannotate feature annotations shown in this document.]
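Description:
pCDH1-CMV-FIP200-V44D/V314D/L324D/R543D/R548D-mCherry-Hygro is a 13.3 kb HIV-1-based lentiviral transfer plasmid built on the pCDH1-CMV-MCS-SV40-Hygro backbone for expressing a mutant form of human FIP200 (RB1CC1) in mammalian cells. In bacteria it is maintained through a high-copy ColE1/pUC-type origin and selected with ampicillin via the β-lactamase gene. The viral portion has the layout of a third-generation vector. An RSV promoter fused to a truncated 5' LTR drives genomic RNA production in packaging cells, followed by the Ψ packaging signal with a short gag fragment, the Rev response element for Rev-dependent nuclear export, and the cPPT/CTS element. A WPRE sits upstream of a truncated 3' LTR to enhance transcript expression, and an SV40 polyadenylation signal and SV40 origin lie just outside the LTR. The remaining small annotated fragments (lac, rop, bom, f1) appear to be backbone remnants.

The payload is driven by the CMV immediate-early promoter, with only part of its enhancer annotated. It comprises the full-length RB1CC1 coding sequence joined through residual multiple-cloning-site sequence to a C-terminal mCherry, which allows the fusion protein to be followed by red fluorescence. The insert was cloned between NheI and BamHI sites and carries five aspartate substitutions: V44D, V314D, L324D, R543D and R548D. The record does not state what each mutation disrupts, but the associated work concerns the structure and activation of the human autophagy-initiating ULK1 complex and its supercomplex with PI3KC3-C1, of which FIP200 is a scaffold component. A downstream SV40 promoter drives the hygromycin phosphotransferase gene, so transduced cells can be selected with hygromycin to establish stable lines expressing the mutant.
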