Addgene plasmid #210857: pCDH1-CMV-FIP200-V44D/V314D/L324D/R543D/R548D-mCherry-Hygro
Purpose: Lentiviral expression vector encoding FIP200 mutant-mCherry
Depositing lab: James Hurley. Depositing organization: University of California, Berkeley. Publication: Structure and activation of the human autophagy-initiating ULK1C:PI3KC3-C1 supercomplex. Chen M, Nguyen TN, Ren X, Khuu G, Cook ASI, Zhao Y, Yildiz A, Lazarou M, Hurley JH. Nat Struct Mol Biol. 2025 Sep;32(9):1596-1605. doi: 10.1038/s41594-025-01557-x. Epub 2025 May 29. PubMed 40442316.
Backbone
  Vector backbone: pCDH1-CMV-MCS-SV40-Hygro
  Vector type: Lentiviral
  Selectable markers: Hygromycin
Growth in bacteria
  Bacterial resistance: Ampicillin, 100 μg/mL
  Growth temperature: 37°C
  Growth strain: NEB Stable
  Copy number: High Copy
Gene/Insert
  Gene/Insert name: FIP200
  Species: H. sapiens (human)
  Mutation: V44D/V314D/L324D/R543D/R548D
  Entrez Gene: RB1CC1 (a.k.a. ATG17, CC1, FIP200, PPP1R131)
  Tag / fusion protein: mCherry (C terminal on insert)
  Cloning method: Restriction Enzyme; 5′ cloning site NheI (unknown if destroyed); 3′ cloning site BamHI (unknown if destroyed)
Terms and licenses: Academic/Nonprofit Terms; Industry Terms: Not Available to Industry
Depositor comments: Please visit https://www.biorxiv.org/content/10.1101/2023.06.01.543278v3 for bioRxiv preprint.
How to cite: pCDH1-CMV-FIP200-V44D/V314D/L324D/R543D/R548D-mCherry-Hygro was a gift from James Hurley (Addgene plasmid # 210857 ; http://n2t.net/addgene:210857 ; RRID:Addgene_210857)
