>Addgene plasmid #210857 | pCDH1-CMV-FIP200-V44D/V314D/L324D/R543D/R548D-mCherry-Hygro | depositor partial sequence | sequence record 411092 | FIP200-V44D/V314D/L324D/R543D/R548D (NheI/)
ATGAAGCTCTATGTGTTTCTCGTGAATACCGGCACTACCCTGACCTTTGATACCGAACTGACCGTCCAGA
CCGTGGCTGACCTGAAGCATGCTATCCAGTCTAAATACAAGATCGCAATTCAGCACCAGGACCTGGTGGT
CAACGGCGGAGAGTGCATGGCCGCTGATCGCAGGGTCTGTACCTATTCAGCCGGCACCGACACTAACCCA
ATCTTCCTCTTTAATAAGGAGATGATTCTGTGCGATAGACCCCCTGCTATCCCCAAGACCACTTTTAGCA
CTGAGAACGACATGGAAATCAAAGTGGAGGAATCCCTGATGATGCCAGCCGTGTTCCACACCGTCGCTTC
TCGCACTCAGCTGGCACTCGAGATGTACGAAGTGGCCAAGAAACTGTGCTCTTTCTGTGAGGGTCTCGTC
CACGATGAACATCTGCAGCACCAGGGCTGGGCAGCCATTATGGCTAACCTGGAGGACTGTTCAAATAGTT
ATCAGAAACTGCTCTTCAAGTTTGAGTCTATCTACTCAAACTATCTGCAGAGCATCGAAGACATTAAACT
GAAGCTCACACACCTGGGAACCGCAGTGAGCGTCATGGCCAAGATCCCTCTGCTCGAGTGCCTGACTAGG
CATTCCTACAGAGAATGTCTGGGTAGGCTCGATAGTCTGCCAGAACACGAGGACAGCGAGAAAGCCGAAA
TGAAGCGCTCTACAGAGCTGGTGCTCTCACCTGACATGCCAAGGACAACCAACGAAAGTCTGCTCACCAG
CTTCCCAAAGTCCGTGGAGCATGTCTCCCCCGACACTGCCGATGCTGAATCTGGAAAGGAGATTAGAGAA
AGTTGCCAGAGCACCGTGCACCAGCAGGACGAGACTACAATTGACACTAAGGACGGCGATCTGCCCTTCT
TTAACGTCAGTCTGCTCGATTGGATCAACGACCAGGACAGACCTAATGATGTGGAGTCCGACGTCCGGAA
GTGCTTTGATAGCATGTCCCGTCTGGACCCACGTATCATTCGTCCTTTCATCGCAGAGTGTCGTCAGACC
ATTGCCAAGCTGGACAACCAGAATATGAAAGCTATTAAGGGTCTGGAAGATCGGCTCTACGCCCTGGACC
AGATGATCGCTAGCTGTGGACGCCTGGTGAACGAGCAGAAGGAACTCGCTCAGGGTTTCCTGGCAAACCA
GAAAAGAGCCGAGAATCTCAAGGATGCATCAGTGCTGCCTGACCTGTGCCTCAGTCATGCCAATCAGCTG
ATGATTATGCTCCAGAACCACCGCAAGCTGCTCGACATCAAACAGAAGTGTACCACTGCTAAACAGGAGC
TGGCAAACAATCTCCATGTGAGGCTGAAGTGGTGCTGTTTCGTCATGCTGCACGCAGACCAGGATGGCGA
GAAGCTCCAGGCCCTGCTCAGGCTGGTGATTGAGCTGCTCGAAAGAGTGAAGATCGTCGAGGCTCTGTCC
ACCGTCCCACAGATGTACTGCCTGGCAGTGGTCGAGGTGGTCAGACGTAAAATGTTTATCAAGCACTACA
GAGAATGGGCAGGTGCCCTCGTGAAAGATGGCAAGCGTCTGTATGAAGCCGAGAAATCTAAGCGTGAGTC
ATTCGGCAAACTGTTTGACAAGAGCTTCCTCGATAACCGGCTGTTCCGCGGACTCGACAGTTGGCCACCC
AGCTTTTGCACCCAGAAACCTAGGAAGTTCGACTGTGAGCTGCCAGATATCTCCCTCAAGGACCTGCAGT
TTCTCCAGTCCTTCTGCCCATCTGAGGTGCAGCCCTTTCTGAGGGTCCCTCTGCTCTGTGACTTCGAACC
TCTGCACCAGCATGTGCTGGCCCTCCACAACCTCGTCAAGGCTGCACAGAGTCTGGATGAGATGAGCCAG
ACAATCACCGACCTGCTCAGCGAACAGAAGGCTTCTGTGTCACAGACATCCCCACAGTCTGCTAGCTCCC
CCCGTATGGAGAGCACCGCAGGCATCACAACCACTACATCCCCACGTACACCTCCACCACTCACCGTGCA
GGATCCCCTGTGCCCTGCTGTCTGTCCTCTGGAGGAACTCTCTCCAGACAGTATTGATGCACACACTTTC
GACTTTGAGACAATCCCTCATCCAAACATCGAACAGACCATTCACCAGGTGTCCCTGGACCTCGATTCTC
TGGCCGAGAGCCCCGAATCCGATTTTATGTCCGCTGTGAATGAGTTCGTCATTGAGGAAAACCTGTCTTC
ACCCAATCCTATCTCAGACCCACAGAGTCCCGAGATGATGGTGGAATCCCTGTACAGTAGCGTCATCAAC
GCCATTGATTCTCGGCGCATGCAGGACACAAATGTGTGCGGCAAGGAGGACTTTGGAGATCATACCTCTC
TGAACGTCCAGCTCGAACGCTGTAGGGTGGTCGCTCAGGATTCTCATTTCTCAATCCAGACTATTAAGGA
GGACCTGTGCCACTTCCGCACATTTGTGCAGAAGGAACAGTGCGACTTCAGTAACAGCCTGAAATGTACA
GCCGTGGAGATCAGGAACATCATCGAAAAGGTCAAGTGTTCTCTGGAGATCACCCTCAAAGAAAAGCACC
AGAAAGAGCTGCTCTCACTGAAGAACGAATACGAGGGAAAACTGGACGGTCTCATTAAGGAAACCGAGGA
AAACGAGAATAAAATCAAGAAACTGAAGGGAGAGCTGGTGTGCCTCGAGGAAGTCCTGCAGAACAAGGAT
AATGAATTCGCCCTGGTGAAACATGAAAAGGAGGCTGTCATCTGCCTGCAGAATGAGAAAGACCAGAAGC
TGCTCGAAATGGAGAACATTATGCACTCACAGAATTGTGAGATCAAAGAACTGAAGCAGAGTAGAGAGAT
CGTGCTGGAAGATCTCAAGAAACTGCATGTCGAGAATGACGAAAAGCTGCAGCTGCTCCGTGCCGAACTC
CAGAGCCTGGAGCAGTCCCACCTCAAGGAACTGGAGGATACTCTGCAGGTGCGCCATATCCAGGAATTCG
AGAAGGTGATGACAGACCACAGAGTCAGCCTCGAGGAACTGAAGAAAGAGAACCAGCAGATCATTAATCA
GATCCAGGAGTCCCACGCTGAAATCATTCAGGAAAAAGAGAAGCAGCTGCAGGAGCTGAAACTCAAGGTG
TCTGACCTCAGCGATACCCGCTGCAAACTGGAAGTCGAGCTGGCCCTCAAGGAAGCTGAGACTGACGAGA
TCAAAATTCTGCTCGAGGAATCTCGGGCCCAGCAGAAAGAAACCCTGAAGTCACTGCTCGAACAGGAGAC
CGAAAATCTCCGTACTGAGATCAGCAAACTGAACCAGAAGATTCAGGATAACAATGAGAATTACCAAGTG
GGACTCGCTGAACTGAGAACTCTCATGACAATCGAGAAGGACCAGTGTATCTCTGAACTGATTTCACGTC
ATGAGGAAGAGTCAAACATTCTGAAAGCAGAGCTCAATAAAGTGACTAGTCTGCACAACCAGGCCTTCGA
GATCGAGAAGAACCTGAAGGAGCAGATCATTGAACTGCAGTCCAAGCTCGATTCCGAACTGTCTGCCCTC
GAGAGGCAGAAAGACGAAAAGATCACACAGCAGGAAGAGAAGTATGAGGCTATCATTCAGAACCTCGAAA
AAGATAGGCAGAAGCTGGTGTCCTCTCAGGAGCAGGACAGAGAACAGCTGATTCAGAAACTCAATTGCGA
GAAGGACGAAGCAATCCAGACAGCCCTCAAAGAGTTCAAGCTGGAGAGAGAAGTGGTCGAGAAAGAACTG
CTCGAGAAAGTGAAGCACCTGGAAAACCAGATCGCTAAGTCACCCGCAATTGATAGTACCCGTGGTGACT
CAAGTAGCCTGGTGGCCGAGCTCCAGGAAAAGCTGCAGGAAGAGAAGGCTAAGTTTCTGGAGCAGCTCGA
AGAGCAGGAAAAAAGAAAGAACGAAGAGATGCAGAATGTGCGTACAAGCCTGATCGCCGAGCAGCAGACC
AACTTCAATACCGTCCTGACTCGTGAGAAAATGCGGAAGGAAAACATCATTAATGACCTCAGCGATAAAC
TGAAGTCCACCATGCAGCAGCAGGAGCGCGACAAGGATCTCATCGAGTCCCTGTCTGAAGACAGAGCTCG
TCTGCTCGAAGAGAAGAAAAAGCTGGAAGAGGAAGTCAGTAAGCTGAGGTCCTCTTCATTCGTGCCAAGC
CCCTACGTCGCTACTGCACCCGAGCTGTATGGAGCCTGCGCTCCTGAGCTGCCTGGTGAATCAGACCGGA
GTGCCGTGGAGACTGCTGATGAAGGCCGCGTCGACTCTGCCATGGAGACAAGCATGATGTCCGTGCAGGA
AAACATTCATATGCTGTCAGAGGAAAAGCAGAGAATCATGCTGCTCGAGCGTACCCTGCAGCTCAAAGAG
GAAGAGAACAAGCGCCTCAATCAGAGGCTGATGTCACAGAGTATGAGTAGCGTGTCCTCTCGCCACTCCG
AGAAGATCGCCATTAGGGATTTCCAAGTGGGAGACCTGGTCCTCATCATTCTGGACGAACGCCATGATAA
CTACGTGCTGTTTACTGTCTCTCCTACACTGTATTTCCTCCACAGCGAGTCCCTGCCCGCTCTGGACCTC
AAGCCTGGTGAAGGCGCATCTGGCGCCTCAAGGAGACCCTGGGTGCTGGGAAAAGTCATGGAGAAGGAAT
ACTGCCAGGCTAAAAAGGCACAGAACCGTTTTAAGGTGCCTCTGGGCACCAAATTCTATCGGGTGAAGGC
CGTCTCCTGGAATAAAAAGGTC
