>Addgene plasmid #210857 | pCDH1-CMV-FIP200-V44D/V314D/L324D/R543D/R548D-mCherry-Hygro | depositor partial sequence | sequence record 411093 | linker-mCherry (/BamHI)
CTCGAGCTCAAGCTTCGAATTCTGCAGTCGACGGTACCGCGGGCCCGGGATCCACCGGTCGCCACCATGG
TGAGCAAGGGCGAGGAGGATAACATGGCCATCATCAAGGAGTTCATGCGCTTCAAGGTGCACATGGAGGG
CTCCGTGAACGGCCACGAGTTCGAGATCGAGGGCGAGGGCGAGGGCCGCCCCTACGAGGGCACCCAGACC
GCCAAGCTGAAGGTGACCAAGGGTGGCCCCCTGCCCTTCGCCTGGGACATCCTGTCCCCTCAGTTCATGT
ACGGCTCCAAGGCCTACGTGAAGCACCCCGCCGACATCCCCGACTACTTGAAGCTGTCCTTCCCCGAGGG
CTTCAAGTGGGAGCGCGTGATGAACTTCGAGGACGGCGGCGTGGTGACCGTGACCCAGGACTCCTCCCTG
CAGGACGGCGAGTTCATCTACAAGGTGAAGCTGCGCGGCACCAACTTCCCCTCCGACGGCCCCGTAATGC
AGAAGAAGACCATGGGCTGGGAGGCCTCCTCCGAGCGGATGTACCCCGAGGACGGCGCCCTGAAGGGCGA
GATCAAGCAGAGGCTGAAGCTGAAGGACGGCGGCCACTACGACGCTGAGGTCAAGACCACCTACAAGGCC
AAGAAGCCCGTGCAGCTGCCCGGCGCCTACAACGTCAACATCAAGTTGGACATCACCTCCCACAACGAGG
ACTACACCATCGTGGAACAGTACGAACGCGCCGAGGGCCGCCACTCCACCGGCGGCATGGACGAGCTGTA
CAAGTAG
